>Addgene plasmid #214645 | pGL4_EGR1p-BC0129-luc2 | addgene full sequence | sequence record 423242 | Addgene NGS Result
GGCCTAACTGGCCGGTACCTGAGCTCGCTAGCCTCGAGGATATCAAACAAGTTTGTACAAAAAAGCAGGC
TATGGTGAGCAAGGGCGAGGAGCTGTTCACCGGGGTGGTGCCCATCCTGGTCGAGCTGGACGGCGACGTA
AACGGCCACAAGTTCAGCGTGTCCGGCGAGGGCGAGGGCGATGCCACCTACGGCAAGCTGACCCTGAAGT
TCATCTGCACCACCGGCAAGCTGCCCGTGCCCTGGCCCACCCTCGTGACCACCCTGACCTACAACTTTTC
TATACAAAGTTGAGACACCGTGCCATAGATCGAGGCCCGGGGTCAAGGCCCCGCCTCTCCTGGGCGGCCC
CTGCCCAGGCGGGCCCAGCCGCTCCTCCCCCGCACTCCCGGTTCGCTCTCACGGTCCCTGAGGTGGGCGG
GCGGGCCCTGGATGACAGCGATAGAACCCCGGCCCGACTCGCCCTCGCCCCCGCTCTGGGTCTGGGCTTC
CCCAGCCTAGTTCACGCCTAGGAGCCGCCTGAGCAGCCGCGCGCCCAGCGCCACACGCCACGAGCCCTCC
CCGCCTGGGCGTCCCCGGATCCCGCGAGCGCTCGGGCTCCCGGCTTGGAACCAGGGAGGAGGGAGGGAGC
GAGGGAGCAACCAGCTGCGACCCGGAAATGCCATATAAGGAGCAGGAAGGATCCCCCGCCGGAACAACCC
TTATTTGGGCAGCACCTTATTTGGAGTGGCCCGATATGGCCCGGCCGCTTCCGGCTCTGGGAGGAGGGAA
GAAGGCGGAGGGAGGGGCAACGCGGGAACTCCGGAGCTGCGCGGGTCCCGGAGGCCCCGGCGGCGGCTAG
AGCTCTAGGCTTCCCCGAAGCCTGGGCGCCTGGGATGCGGGCGCGGGCGCGGGCCCTAGGGTGCAGGATG
GAGGTGCCGGGCGCTGTCGGATGGGGGGCTTCACGTCGCTCCGGGTCCTCCCGGCCGGTCCTGCCATATT
AGGGCTTCCTGCTTCCCATATATGGCCATGTACGTCACGACGGAGGCGGACCCGTGCCGTTCCAGACCCT
TCAAATAGAGGCGGATCCGGGGAGTCGCGAGAGATCCCAGCGCGCAGAACTTGGGGAGCCGCCGCCGCCA
TCCGCCGCCGCAGCCAGCTTCCGCCGCCGCAGGACCGGCCCCTGCCCCAGCCTCCGCAGCCGCGGCGCGT
CCACGCCCGCCCGCGCCCAGGGCGAGTCGGGGTCGCCGCCTGCACGCTTCTCAGTGTTCAACTTTGTATA
ATAAAGTTGAGCTAGTTGCTAAGTCTGCCGAGTAGAATTAACCCTCACTAAAGGGTAGGTGACACTATAT
CATCTACAAACTTTACATAGACCGACAACATTCTATACTTCTATACTCCTATAGTGAGTCGTATTAGTAG
ACGCGAGTCAATGCATGTACGACAGCTTTCTTGTACAAAGTGGTTCGATATCAAGATCTGGCCTCGGCGG
CCAAGCTTGGCAATCCGGTACTGTTGGTAAAGCCACCATGGAAGATGCCAAAAACATTAAGAAGGGCCCA
GCGCCATTCTACCCACTCGAAGACGGGACCGCCGGCGAGCAGCTGCACAAAGCCATGAAGCGCTACGCCC
TGGTGCCCGGCACCATCGCCTTTACCGACGCACATATCGAGGTGGACATTACCTACGCCGAGTACTTCGA
GATGAGCGTTCGGCTGGCAGAAGCTATGAAGCGCTATGGGCTGAATACAAACCATCGGATCGTGGTGTGC
AGCGAGAATAGCTTGCAGTTCTTCATGCCCGTGTTGGGTGCCCTGTTCATCGGTGTGGCTGTGGCCCCAG
CTAACGACATCTACAACGAGCGCGAGCTGCTGAACAGCATGGGCATCAGCCAGCCCACCGTCGTATTCGT
GAGCAAGAAAGGGCTGCAAAAGATCCTCAACGTGCAAAAGAAGCTACCGATCATACAAAAGATCATCATC
ATGGATAGCAAGACCGACTACCAGGGCTTCCAAAGCATGTACACCTTCGTGACTTCCCATTTGCCACCCG
GCTTCAACGAGTACGACTTCGTGCCCGAGAGCTTCGACCGGGACAAAACCATCGCCCTGATCATGAACAG
TAGTGGCAGTACCGGATTGCCCAAGGGCGTAGCCCTACCGCACCGCACCGCTTGTGTCCGATTCAGTCAT
GCCCGCGACCCCATCTTCGGCAACCAGATCATCCCCGACACCGCTATCCTCAGCGTGGTGCCATTTCACC
ACGGCTTCGGCATGTTCACCACGCTGGGCTACTTGATCTGCGGCTTTCGGGTCGTGCTCATGTACCGCTT
CGAGGAGGAGCTATTCTTGCGCAGCTTGCAAGACTATAAGATTCAATCTGCCCTGCTGGTGCCCACACTA
TTTAGCTTCTTCGCTAAGAGCACTCTCATCGACAAGTACGACCTAAGCAACTTGCACGAGATCGCCAGCG
GCGGGGCGCCGCTCAGCAAGGAGGTAGGTGAGGCCGTGGCCAAACGCTTCCACCTACCAGGCATCCGCCA
GGGCTACGGCCTGACAGAAACAACCAGCGCCATTCTGATCACCCCCGAAGGGGACGACAAGCCTGGCGCA
GTAGGCAAGGTGGTGCCCTTCTTCGAGGCTAAGGTGGTGGACTTGGACACCGGTAAGACACTGGGTGTGA
ACCAGCGCGGCGAGCTGTGCGTCCGTGGCCCCATGATCATGAGCGGCTACGTTAACAACCCCGAGGCTAC
AAACGCTCTCATCGACAAGGACGGCTGGCTGCACAGCGGCGACATCGCCTACTGGGACGAGGACGAGCAC
TTCTTCATCGTGGACCGGCTGAAGAGCCTGATCAAATACAAGGGCTACCAGGTAGCCCCAGCCGAACTGG
AGAGCATCCTGCTGCAACACCCCAACATCTTCGACGCCGGGGTCGCCGGCCTGCCCGACGACGATGCCGG
CGAGCTGCCCGCCGCAGTCGTCGTGCTGGAACACGGTAAAACCATGACCGAGAAGGAGATCGTGGACTAT
GTGGCCAGCCAGGTTACAACCGCCAAGAAGCTGCGCGGTGGTGTTGTGTTCGTGGACGAGGTGCCTAAAG
GACTGACCGGCAAGTTGGACGCCCGCAAGATCCGCGAGATTCTCATTAAGGCCAAGAAGGGCGGCAAGAT
CGCCGTGTAATCTGCTTGCAAGAACTGGTTCAGTAGCTTAAGCCACTTTGTGATCCACCTTAACAGCCAC
GGCTTCCCTCCCGAGGTGGAGGAGCAGGCCGCCGGCACCCTGCCCATGAGCTGCGCCCAGGAGAGCGGCA
TGGATAGACACCCTGCTGCTTGCGCCAGCGCCAGGATCAACGTCTAACTGCAGTCTAGAGTCGGGGCGGC
CGGCCGCTTCGAGCAGACATGATAAGATACATTGATGAGTTTGGACAAACCACAACTAGAATGCAGTGAA
AAAAATGCTTTATTTGTGAAATTTGTGATGCTATTGCTTTATTTGTAACCATTATAAGCTGCAATAAACA
AGTTAACAACAACAATTGCATTCATTTTATGTTTCAGGTTCAGGGGGAGGTGTGGGAGGTTTTTTAAAGC
AAGTAAAACCTCTACAAATGTGGTAAAATCGATAAGGATCCGTTTGCGTATTGGGCGCTCTTCCGCTGAT
CTGCGCAGCACCATGGCCTGAAATAACCTCTGAAAGAGGAACTTGGTTAGCTACCTTCTGAGGCGGAAAG
AACCAGCTGTGGAATGTGTGTCAGTTAGGGTGTGGAAAGTCCCCAGGCTCCCCAGCAGGCAGAAGTATGC
AAAGCATGCATCTCAATTAGTCAGCAACCAGGTGTGGAAAGTCCCCAGGCTCCCCAGCAGGCAGAAGTAT
GCAAAGCATGCATCTCAATTAGTCAGCAACCATAGTCCCGCCCCTAACTCCGCCCATCCCGCCCCTAACT
CCGCCCAGTTCCGCCCATTCTCCGCCCCATGGCTGACTAATTTTTTTTATTTATGCAGAGGCCGAGGCCG
CCTCTGCCTCTGAGCTATTCCAGAAGTAGTGAGGAGGCTTTTTTGGAGGCCTAGGCTTTTGCAAAAAGCT
CGATTCTTCTGACACTAGCGCCACCATGAAGAAGCCCGAACTCACCGCTACCAGCGTTGAAAAATTTCTC
ATCGAGAAGTTCGACAGTGTGAGCGACCTGATGCAGTTGTCGGAGGGCGAAGAGAGCCGAGCCTTCAGCT
TCGATGTCGGCGGACGCGGCTATGTACTGCGGGTGAATAGCTGCGCTGATGGCTTCTACAAAGACCGCTA
CGTGTACCGCCACTTCGCCAGCGCTGCACTACCCATCCCCGAAGTGTTGGACATCGGCGAGTTCAGCGAG
AGCCTGACATACTGCATCAGTAGACGCGCCCAAGGCGTTACTCTCCAAGACCTCCCCGAAACAGAGCTGC
CTGCTGTGTTACAGCCTGTCGCCGAAGCTATGGATGCTATTGCCGCCGCCGACCTCAGTCAAACCAGCGG
CTTCGGCCCATTCGGGCCCCAAGGCATCGGCCAGTACACAACCTGGCGGGATTTCATTTGCGCCATTGCT
GATCCCCATGTCTACCACTGGCAGACCGTGATGGACGACACCGTGTCCGCCAGCGTAGCTCAAGCCCTGG
ACGAACTGATGCTGTGGGCCGAAGACTGTCCCGAGGTGCGCCACCTCGTCCATGCCGACTTCGGCAGCAA
CAACGTCCTGACCGACAACGGCCGCATCACCGCCGTAATCGACTGGTCCGAAGCTATGTTCGGGGACAGT
CAGTACGAGGTGGCCAACATCTTCTTCTGGCGGCCCTGGCTGGCTTGCATGGAGCAGCAGACTCGCTACT
TCGAGCGCCGGCATCCCGAGCTGGCCGGCAGCCCTCGTCTGCGAGCCTACATGCTGCGCATCGGCCTGGA
TCAGCTCTACCAGAGCCTCGTGGACGGCAACTTCGACGATGCTGCCTGGGCTCAAGGCCGCTGCGATGCC
ATCGTCCGCAGCGGGGCCGGCACCGTCGGTCGCACACAAATCGCTCGCCGGAGCGCAGCCGTATGGACCG
ACGGCTGCGTCGAGGTGCTGGCCGACAGCGGCAACCGCCGGCCCAGTACACGACCGCGCGCTAAGGAGGT
AGGTCGAGTTTAAACTCTAGAACCGGTCATGGCCGCAATAAAATATCTTTATTTTCATTACATCTGTGTG
TTGGTTTTTTGTGTGTTCGAACTAGATGCTGTCGACCGATGCCCTTGAGAGCCTTCAACCCAGTCAGCTC
CTTCCGGTGGGCGCGGGGCATGACTATCGTCGCCGCACTTATGACTGTCTTCTTTATCATGCAACTCGTA
GGACAGGTGCCGGCAGCGCTCTTCCGCTTCCTCGCTCACTGACTCGCTGCGCTCGGTCGTTCGGCTGCGG
CGAGCGGTATCAGCTCACTCAAAGGCGGTAATACGGTTATCCACAGAATCAGGGGATAACGCAGGAAAGA
ACATGTGAGCAAAAGGCCAGCAAAAGGCCAGGAACCGTAAAAAGGCCGCGTTGCTGGCGTTTTTCCATAG
GCTCCGCCCCCCTGACGAGCATCACAAAAATCGACGCTCAAGTCAGAGGTGGCGAAACCCGACAGGACTA
TAAAGATACCAGGCGTTTCCCCCTGGAAGCTCCCTCGTGCGCTCTCCTGTTCCGACCCTGCCGCTTACCG
GATACCTGTCCGCCTTTCTCCCTTCGGGAAGCGTGGCGCTTTCTCATAGCTCACGCTGTAGGTATCTCAG
TTCGGTGTAGGTCGTTCGCTCCAAGCTGGGCTGTGTGCACGAACCCCCCGTTCAGCCCGACCGCTGCGCC
TTATCCGGTAACTATCGTCTTGAGTCCAACCCGGTAAGACACGACTTATCGCCACTGGCAGCAGCCACTG
GTAACAGGATTAGCAGAGCGAGGTATGTAGGCGGTGCTACAGAGTTCTTGAAGTGGTGGCCTAACTACGG
CTACACTAGAAGAACAGTATTTGGTATCTGCGCTCTGCTGAAGCCAGTTACCTTCGGAAAAAGAGTTGGT
AGCTCTTGATCCGGCAAACAAACCACCGCTGGTAGCGGTGGTTTTTTTGTTTGCAAGCAGCAGATTACGC
GCAGAAAAAAAGGATCTCAAGAAGATCCTTTGATCTTTTCTACGGGGTCTGACGCTCAGTGGAACGAAAA
CTCACGTTAAGGGATTTTGGTCATGAGATTATCAAAAAGGATCTTCACCTAGATCCTTTTAAATTAAAAA
TGAAGTTTTAAATCAATCTAAAGTATATATGAGTAAACTTGGTCTGACAGCGGCCGCAAATGCTAAACCA
CTGCAGTGGTTACCAGTGCTTGATCAGTGAGGCACCGATCTCAGCGATCTGCCTATTTCGTTCGTCCATA
GTGGCCTGACTCCCCGTCGTGTAGATCACTACGATTCGTGAGGGCTTACCATCAGGCCCCAGCGCAGCAA
TGATGCCGCGAGAGCCGCGTTCACCGGCCCCCGATTTGTCAGCAATGAACCAGCCAGCAGGGAGGGCCGA
GCGAAGAAGTGGTCCTGCTACTTTGTCCGCCTCCATCCAGTCTATGAGCTGCTGTCGTGATGCTAGAGTA
AGAAGTTCGCCAGTGAGTAGTTTCCGAAGAGTTGTGGCCATTGCTACTGGCATCGTGGTATCACGCTCGT
CGTTCGGTATGGCTTCGTTCAACTCTGGTTCCCAGCGGTCAAGCCGGGTCACATGATCACCCATATTATG
AAGAAATGCAGTCAGCTCCTTAGGGCCTCCGATCGTTGTCAGAAGTAAGTTGGCCGCGGTGTTGTCGCTC
ATGGTAATGGCAGCACTACACAATTCTCTTACCGTCATGCCATCCGTAAGATGCTTTTCCGTGACCGGCG
AGTACTCAACCAAGTCGTTTTGTGAGTAGTGTATACGGCGACCAAGCTGCTCTTGCCCGGCGTCTATACG
GGACAACACCGCGCCACATAGCAGTACTTTGAAAGTGCTCATCATCGGGAATCGTTCTTCGGGGCGGAAA
GACTCAAGGATCTTGCCGCTATTGAGATCCAGTTCGATATAGCCCACTCTTGCACCCAGTTGATCTTCAG
CATCTTTTACTTTCACCAGCGTTTCGGGGTGTGCAAAAACAGGCAAGCAAAATGCCGCAAAGAAGGGAAT
GAGTGCGACACGAAAATGTTGGATGCTCATACTCGTCCTTTTTCAATATTATTGAAGCATTTATCAGGGT
TACTAGTACGTCTCTCAAGGATAAGTAAGTAATATTAAGGTACGGGAGGTATTGGACAGGCCGCAATAAA
ATATCTTTATTTTCATTACATCTGTGTGTTGGTTTTTTGTGTGAATCGATAGTACTAACATACGCTCTCC
ATCAAAACAAAACGAAACAAAACAAACTAGCAAAATAGGCTGTCCCCAGTGCAAGTGCAGGTGCCAGAAC
ATTTCTCT
Features (pLannotate 1.2.2; 21 found; start..end, strand, type, name):
     47..71      +  protein_bind   attB1: mutant version of attB; recombination site for the Gateway® BP reaction BP Clonase™
     72..290     +  CDS            moxGFP (fragment): moxGFP is a basic (constitutively fluorescent) green fluorescent protein published in 2015, derived from Aequorea victoria. It is reported to be a rapidly-maturing monomer.
    272..292     -  protein_bind   attB4: mutant version of attB; core recombination site for the Gateway® BP reaction BP Clonase™
   1249..1269    +  protein_bind   attB3: mutant version of attB; core recombination site for the Gateway® BP reaction BP Clonase™
   1296..1314    +  promoter       T3 promoter: promoter for bacteriophage T3 RNA polymerase
   1378..1396    -  promoter       T7 promoter: promoter for bacteriophage T7 RNA polymerase
   1423..1443    -  protein_bind   attB2: mutant version of attB; core recombination site for the Gateway® BP reaction BP Clonase™
   1508..3160    +  CDS            luciferase: firefly luciferase synthetic luc2 version of the luciferase gene
   3164..3211    +  CDS            hCL1: non-ORF yeast peptide conferring ubiquitin-dependent degradation human codon-optimized
   3218..3334    +  CDS            hPEST: PEST degradation sequence from mouse ornithine decarboxylase human codon-optimized
   3383..3504    -  polyA_signal   SV40 poly(A) signal: SV40 polyadenylation signal
   3530..3661    -  CDS            LT_SV40 (fragment): Experimental evidence at protein level: Swiss-Prot protein existence level 1. Isoform 17kT antigen targets host RBL2 for degradation and promotes cell proliferation. Transactivates host cyclin A promoter through its J domain. From Simian virus 40 (SV40).
   3698..4055    +  promoter       SV40 promoter: SV40 enhancer and early promoter
   4086..5123    +  CDS            HygR: hygromycin B phosphotransferase confers resistance to hygromycin
   5147..5195    +  polyA_signal   poly(A) signal: synthetic polyadenylation signal
   5211..5342    +  CDS            TcR (fragment): tetracycline efflux protein; tet; confers resistance to tetracycline
   5522..6110    -  rep_origin     ori: high-copy-number ColE1/pMB1/pBR322/pUC origin of replication
   6310..7170    -  CDS            AmpR: β-lactamase confers resistance to ampicillin, carbenicillin, and related antibiotics
   7171..7212    -  promoter       AmpR promoter (fragment): bla
   7275..7323    +  polyA_signal   poly(A) signal: synthetic polyadenylation signal
   7337..7428    +  misc_feature   pause site: RNA polymerase II transcriptional pause signal from the human α2 globin gene
