[The description below was written by a language model from this plasmid's Addgene catalogue record and pLannotate feature annotations shown in this document.]
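Description:
pGL4_EGR1p-BC0129-luc2 is a 7.4 kb mammalian luciferase reporter plasmid on the pGL4 backbone, designed as a MAPK pathway sensor for a barcoded, multiplexed cell-based assay. It is maintained in E. coli through a high-copy ColE1/pUC-type origin with ampicillin selection (AmpR). An SV40 enhancer/early promoter driving the hygromycin phosphotransferase gene, followed by a synthetic poly(A) signal, allows selection of stably transfected mammalian cells. A synthetic poly(A) signal and an RNA polymerase II transcriptional pause site lie upstream of the reporter region, a standard pGL4 arrangement that limits read-through transcription from the backbone into the sensor cassette.

The sensor was assembled by Gateway cloning, and the attB1, attB4, attB3 and attB2 sites in the feature table suggest a multi-fragment recombination. The roughly 1 kb interval between attB4 and attB3 is unannotated and is the likely location of the synthetic EGR1 promoter named in the record, although the table does not mark it. The short segment between attB3 and attB2, flanked by facing T3 and T7 promoters, is a plausible position for barcode 0129, but it is also not annotated. A small moxGFP-like fragment sits between attB1 and attB4, and its role is not stated.

Downstream is the firefly luc2 coding sequence fused to the hCL1 and hPEST degradation sequences, ending in an SV40 poly(A) signal. These degrons destabilise the luciferase so that its signal tracks changes in promoter activity more closely. EGR1 is an immediate-early gene induced by MAPK/ERK signalling, so reporter and barcode transcription should rise when the pathway is activated. The associated publication uses such barcoded sensors to profile ERBB receptor antagonists.
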