Addgene plasmid #214645: pGL4_EGR1p-BC0129-luc2
Purpose: barcoded assay, MAPK sensor
Depositing lab: Michael Wehr. Depositing organization: Systasy Bioscience GmbH. Publication: Protocol for identifying properties of ERBB receptor antagonists using the barcoded ERBBprofiler assay. Popovic L, Rossner MJ, Wehr MC. STAR Protoc. 2024 Apr 16;5(2):102987. doi: 10.1016/j.xpro.2024.102987. PubMed 38635397.
Backbone
  Vector backbone: pGL4
  Vector type: Mammalian Expression, Luciferase
Growth in bacteria
  Bacterial resistance: Ampicillin, 100 μg/mL
  Growth temperature: 37°C
  Growth strain: DH5alpha
  Copy number: High Copy
Gene/Insert
  Gene/Insert name: EGR1 promoter with barcode 0129
  Species: Synthetic
  Cloning method: Gateway Cloning
Terms and licenses: Academic/Nonprofit Terms; Industry Terms: Not Available to Industry
How to cite: pGL4_EGR1p-BC0129-luc2 was a gift from Michael Wehr (Addgene plasmid # 214645 ; http://n2t.net/addgene:214645 ; RRID:Addgene_214645)
